Addgene plasmid #193619: pDL002_Hec1-ms_IgG_LC
Purpose: Hec1 light chain variable and constant region (mouse) + exogenous N-term signal peptide. For co-expression with pDL001 in HEK293 cells.
Depositing lab: Jennifer DeLuca. Depositing organization: Colorado State University, Fort Collins. Publication: Generation and diversification of recombinant monoclonal antibodies. DeLuca KF, Mick JE, Ide AH, Lima WC, Sherman L, Schaller KL, Anderson SM, Zhao N, Stasevich TJ, Varma D, Nilsson J, DeLuca JG. Elife. 2021 Dec 31;10. pii: 72093. doi: 10.7554/eLife.72093. PubMed 34970967.
Backbone
  Vector backbone: pEGFP-N1
  Backbone manufacturer: clontech
  Backbone size w/o insert (bp): 3952
  Total vector size (bp): 4681
  Modifications to backbone: pEGFP-N1 was digested with Sac1 and Not1 to remove GFP.
  Vector type: Mammalian Expression
  Selectable markers: Neomycin (select with G418)
Growth in bacteria
  Bacterial resistance: Kanamycin, 50 μg/mL
  Growth temperature: 37°C
  Growth strain: DH5alpha
  Copy number: High Copy
Gene/Insert
  Gene/Insert name: Anti-Hec1 light chain (Hec1-ms_IgG_LC)
  Species: M. musculus (mouse)
  Insert size (bp): 720
  Promoter: CMV
  Tag / fusion protein: signal peptide (N terminal on insert)
  Cloning method: Gibson Cloning
  Sequencing primers: 5′ CMV-For; 3′ SV40pA-Rev
Terms and licenses: Academic/Nonprofit Terms; Industry Terms: Not Available to Industry
How to cite: pDL002_Hec1-ms_IgG_LC was a gift from Jennifer DeLuca (Addgene plasmid # 193619 ; http://n2t.net/addgene:193619 ; RRID:Addgene_193619)
