[The description below was written by a language model from this plasmid's Addgene catalogue record and pLannotate feature annotations shown in this document.]
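Description:
pDL002_Hec1-ms_IgG_LC is a 4.7 kb mammalian expression plasmid built on the pEGFP-N1 backbone, from which the GFP coding sequence was removed by SacI/NotI digestion and replaced, by Gibson assembly, with a roughly 720 bp mouse immunoglobulin light chain directed against the kinetochore protein Hec1. The insert consists of an exogenous N-terminal signal peptide followed by the light chain variable region and the mouse kappa constant region (annotated as Igkc). The automated annotation labels the variable segment by homology to an unrelated mouse kappa V-region entry, which reflects sequence similarity among kappa chains rather than antigen specificity. Transcription is driven by the human CMV immediate early enhancer and promoter and terminated by the SV40 polyadenylation signal. The signal peptide directs the nascent chain into the secretory pathway so that assembled antibody can be secreted by the cells.

The backbone carries a high-copy pUC-type origin for propagation in E. coli and an f1 origin for single-stranded DNA production. A single Tn5 NeoR/KanR gene serves both hosts: a bacterial promoter gives kanamycin resistance in E. coli, while the SV40 enhancer/early promoter and HSV TK polyadenylation signal give G418 selection in mammalian cells. The short large T antigen, ble and bGH poly(A) fragments in the feature table appear to be backbone remnants or partial annotation matches rather than functional elements.

The plasmid encodes only the light chain and is intended for co-expression in HEK293 cells with the companion plasmid pDL001, which presumably supplies the matching heavy chain, to produce a recombinant mouse IgG monoclonal antibody against Hec1.
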