Features (pLannotate 1.2.2; 15 found; start..end, strand, type, name):
     61..364     +  enhancer       CMV enhancer: human cytomegalovirus immediate early enhancer
    365..568     +  promoter       CMV promoter: human cytomegalovirus (CMV) immediate early promoter
    591..621     +  misc_feature   MCS (fragment): multiple cloning site
    688..1065    +  CDS            KVM5_MOUSE: Experimental evidence at protein level: Swiss-Prot protein existence level 1. Anti-influenza H3N2 neuraminidase antibody. From Mus musculus (Mouse).
   1024..1344    +  CDS            Igkc: IGKC_MOUSE - Experimental evidence at protein level: Swiss-Prot protein existence level 1. From Mus musculus (Mouse).
   1363..1446    +  CDS            large T antigen (fragment): large T antigen from SV40 (simian virus 40)
   1469..1590    +  polyA_signal   SV40 poly(A) signal: SV40 polyadenylation signal
   1624..2052    -  rep_origin     f1 ori (sequence partly withheld): f1 bacteriophage origin of replication; arrow indicates direction of (+) strand synthesis
   2079..2183    +  promoter       AmpR promoter: bla
   2185..2542    +  promoter       SV40 promoter: SV40 enhancer and early promoter
   2577..3371    +  CDS            NeoR/KanR: aminoglycoside phosphotransferase from Tn5; aph(3')-II (or nptII); confers resistance to neomycin, kanamycin, and G418 (Geneticin®)
   3392..3544    +  CDS            ble (fragment): BLE_KLEPN - Experimental evidence at protein level: Swiss-Prot protein existence level 1. Binding protein with a strong affinity to the bleomycin family of antibiotics. Binds to CL990; an antimitotic-antibiotic compound. From Klebsiella pneumoniae.
   3603..3650    +  polyA_signal   HSV TK poly(A) signal: herpes simplex virus thymidine kinase polyadenylation signal (Cole and Stacy, 1985)
   3741..3757    -  polyA_signal   bGH poly(A) signal (fragment): bovine growth hormone polyadenylation signal
   3979..4567    +  rep_origin     ori: high-copy-number ColE1/pMB1/pBR322/pUC origin of replication
>Addgene plasmid #193619 | pDL002_Hec1-ms_IgG_LC | addgene full sequence | sequence record 380457 | Addgene NGS Result
TAGTTATTAATAGTAATCAATTACGGGGTCATTAGTTCATAGCCCATATATGGAGTTCCGCGTTACATAA
CTTACGGTAAATGGCCCGCCTGGCTGACCGCCCAACGACCCCCGCCCATTGACGTCAATAATGACGTATG
TTCCCATAGTAACGCCAATAGGGACTTTCCATTGACGTCAATGGGTGGAGTATTTACGGTAAACTGCCCA
CTTGGCAGTACATCAAGTGTATCATATGCCAAGTACGCCCCCTATTGACGTCAATGACGGTAAATGGCCC
GCCTGGCATTATGCCCAGTACATGACCTTATGGGACTTTCCTACTTGGCAGTACATCTACGTATTAGTCA
TCGCTATTACCATGGTGATGCGGTTTTGGCAGTACATCAATGGGCGTGGATAGCGGTTTGACTCACGGGG
ATTTCCAAGTCTCCACCCCATTGACGTCAATGGGAGTTTGTTTTGGCACCAAAATCAACGGGACTTTCCA
AAATGTCGTAACAACTCCGCCCCATTGACGCAAATGGGCGGTAGGCGTGTACGGTGGGAGGTCTATATAA
GCAGAGCTGGTTTAGTGAACCGTCAGATCCGCTAGCGCTACCGGACTCAGATCTCGAGCTCGCCACCATG
GGTGTGCCCACTCAGGTCCTGGGGTTGCTGCTGCTGTGGCTTACAGATGCCAGATGTGACATCGTGATGT
CTCAGAGCCCTAGCAGCCTGGCTGTGTCTGCCGGCGAGAAAGTGATCATGAGCTGCAAGAGCAGCCAGAA
CCTGTTCAACAGCAGAACCCAGAAGAACTACCTGGCCTGGTATCAGCAGAAGCCCGGACAGTCTCCCAAG
CTGCTGATCTACTGGGCCAGCACCAGAGATAGCGGCGTGCCCGATAGATTCACAGGCGGCGGATCTGGCA
CCGACTTCACCCTGACAATCAGCTCTGTGCAGGCCGAGGATCTGGCCGTGTACTACTGCAAGCAGAGCTA
CAGCCTGCTGACCTTTGGAGCCGGCACCAAGCTGGAACTGAAGAGAGCTGACGCCGCTCCTACCGTGTCC
ATCTTTCCACCTAGCAGCGAGCAGCTGACAAGCGGCGGAGCTAGCGTCGTGTGCTTCCTGAACAACTTCT
ACCCCAAGGACATCAACGTGAAGTGGAAGATCGACGGCAGCGAGAGACAGAACGGCGTGCTGAATAGCTG
GACCGACCAGGACAGCAAGGACTCCACCTACAGCATGTCCAGCACACTGACCCTGACCAAGGACGAGTAC
GAGCGGCACAACAGCTACACATGCGAGGCCACACACAAGACCAGCACAAGCCCCATCGTGAAGTCCTTCA
ACCGGAACGAGTGCTGAGCGGCCGCGACTCTAGATCATAATCAGCCATACCACATTTGTAGAGGTTTTAC
TTGCTTTAAAAAACCTCCCACACCTCCCCCTGAACCTGAAACATAAAATGAATGCAATTGTTGTTGTTAA
CTTGTTTATTGCAGCTTATAATGGTTACAAATAAAGCAATAGCATCACAAATTTCACAAATAAAGCATTT
TTTTCACTGCATTCTAGTTGTGGTTTGTCCAAACTCATCAATGTATCTTAAGGCGTAAATTGTAAGCGTT
AATATTTTGTTAAAATTCGCGTTAAATTTTTGTTAAATCAGCTCATTTTTTAACCAATAGGCCGAAATCG
GCAAAATCCCTTATAAATCAAAAGAATAGACCGAGATAGGGT
[37 nt withheld, positions 1723-1759]
AAAGAACGTGGACTCCAACGTCAAAGG
[49 nt withheld, positions 1787-1835]
T
[91 nt withheld, positions 1837-1927]
G
[124 nt withheld, positions 1929-2052]
CAGGTGGCACTTTTCGGGGAAATGTGCGCGGAACCCCTATTTGTTTATTTTTCTAAATACATTCAAATAT
GTATCCGCTCATGAGACAATAACCCTGATAAATGCTTCAATAATATTGAAAAAGGAAGAGTCCTGAGGCG
GAAAGAACCAGCTGTGGAATGTGTGTCAGTTAGGGTGTGGAAAGTCCCCAGGCTCCCCAGCAGGCAGAAG
TATGCAAAGCATGCATCTCAATTAGTCAGCAACCAGGTGTGGAAAGTCCCCAGGCTCCCCAGCAGGCAGA
AGTATGCAAAGCATGCATCTCAATTAGTCAGCAACCATAGTCCCGCCCCTAACTCCGCCCATCCCGCCCC
TAACTCCGCCCAGTTCCGCCCATTCTCCGCCCCATGGCTGACTAATTTTTTTTATTTATGCAGAGGCCGA
GGCCGCCTCGGCCTCTGAGCTATTCCAGAAGTAGTGAGGAGGCTTTTTTGGAGGCCTAGGCTTTTGCAAA
GATCGATCAAGAGACAGGATGAGGATCGTTTCGCATGATTGAACAAGATGGATTGCACGCAGGTTCTCCG
GCCGCTTGGGTGGAGAGGCTATTCGGCTATGACTGGGCACAACAGACAATCGGCTGCTCTGATGCCGCCG
TGTTCCGGCTGTCAGCGCAGGGGCGCCCGGTTCTTTTTGTCAAGACCGACCTGTCCGGTGCCCTGAATGA
ACTGCAAGACGAGGCAGCGCGGCTATCGTGGCTGGCCACGACGGGCGTTCCTTGCGCAGCTGTGCTCGAC
GTTGTCACTGAAGCGGGAAGGGACTGGCTGCTATTGGGCGAAGTGCCGGGGCAGGATCTCCTGTCATCTC
ACCTTGCTCCTGCCGAGAAAGTATCCATCATGGCTGATGCAATGCGGCGGCTGCATACGCTTGATCCGGC
TACCTGCCCATTCGACCACCAAGCGAAACATCGCATCGAGCGAGCACGTACTCGGATGGAAGCCGGTCTT
GTCGATCAGGATGATCTGGACGAAGAGCATCAGGGGCTCGCGCCAGCCGAACTGTTCGCCAGGCTCAAGG
CGAGCATGCCCGACGGCGAGGATCTCGTCGTGACCCATGGCGATGCCTGCTTGCCGAATATCATGGTGGA
AAATGGCCGCTTTTCTGGATTCATCGACTGTGGCCGGCTGGGTGTGGCGGACCGCTATCAGGACATAGCG
TTGGCTACCCGTGATATTGCTGAAGAGCTTGGCGGCGAATGGGCTGACCGCTTCCTCGTGCTTTACGGTA
TCGCCGCTCCCGATTCGCAGCGCATCGCCTTCTATCGCCTTCTTGACGAGTTCTTCTGAGCGGGACTCTG
GGGTTCGAAATGACCGACCAAGCGACGCCCAACCTGCCATCACGAGATTTCGATTCCACCGCCGCCTTCT
ATGAAAGGTTGGGCTTCGGAATCGTTTTCCGGGACGCCGGCTGGATGATCCTCCAGCGCGGGGATCTCAT
GCTGGAGTTCTTCGCCCACCCTAGGGGGAGGCTAACTGAAACACGGAAGGAGACAATACCGGAAGGAACC
CGCGCTATGACGGCAATAAAAAGACAGAATAAAACGCACGGTGTTGGGTCGTTTGTTCATAAACGCGGGG
TTCGGTCCCAGGGCTGGCACTCTGTCGATACCCCACCGAGACCCCATTGGGGCCAATACGCCCGCGTTTC
TTCCTTTTCCCCACCCCACCCCCCAAGTTCGGGTGAAGGCCCAGGGCTCGCAGCCAACGTCGGGGCGGCA
GGCCCTGCCATAGCCTCAGGTTACTCATATATACTTTAGATTGATTTAAAACTTCATTTTTAATTTAAAA
GGATCTAGGTGAAGATCCTTTTTGATAATCTCATGACCAAAATCCCTTAACGTGAGTTTTCGTTCCACTG
AGCGTCAGACCCCGTAGAAAAGATCAAAGGATCTTCTTGAGATCCTTTTTTTCTGCGCGTAATCTGCTGC
TTGCAAACAAAAAAACCACCGCTACCAGCGGTGGTTTGTTTGCCGGATCAAGAGCTACCAACTCTTTTTC
CGAAGGTAACTGGCTTCAGCAGAGCGCAGATACCAAATACTGTTCTTCTAGTGTAGCCGTAGTTAGGCCA
CCACTTCAAGAACTCTGTAGCACCGCCTACATACCTCGCTCTGCTAATCCTGTTACCAGTGGCTGCTGCC
AGTGGCGATAAGTCGTGTCTTACCGGGTTGGACTCAAGACGATAGTTACCGGATAAGGCGCAGCGGTCGG
GCTGAACGGGGGGTTCGTGCACACAGCCCAGCTTGGAGCGAACGACCTACACCGAACTGAGATACCTACA
GCGTGAGCTATGAGAAAGCGCCACGCTTCCCGAAGGGAGAAAGGCGGACAGGTATCCGGTAAGCGGCAGG
GTCGGAACAGGAGAGCGCACGAGGGAGCTTCCAGGGGGAAACGCCTGGTATCTTTATAGTCCTGTCGGGT
TTCGCCACCTCTGACTTGAGCGTCGATTTTTGTGATGCTCGTCAGGGGGGCGGAGCCTATGGAAAAACGC
CAGCAACGCGGCCTTTTTACGGTTCCTGGCCTTTTGCTGGCCTTTTGCTCACATGTTCTTTCCTGCGTTA
TCCCCTGATTCTGTGGATAACCGTATTACCGCCATGCAT
